Addgene plasmid #97039: pINDUCER-21-SPI1
Purpose: Expresses SPI1 in mammalian cells
Depositing lab: George Daley. Depositing organization: Boston Children's Hospital. Publication: Haematopoietic stem and progenitor cells from human pluripotent stem cells. Sugimura R, Jha DK, Han A, Soria-Valles C, da Rocha EL, Lu YF, Goettel JA, Serrao E, Rowe RG, Malleshaiah M, Wong I, Sousa P, Zhu TN, Ditadi A, Keller G, Engelman AN, Snapper SB, Doulatov S, Daley GQ. Nature. 2017 May 17. doi: 10.1038/nature22370. PubMed 28514439.
Backbone
  Vector backbone: pINDUCER-21
  Backbone manufacturer: Stephen Elledge, Thomas Westbrook
  Backbone size w/o insert (bp): 12152
  Total vector size (bp): 11257
  Vector type: Mammalian Expression, Lentiviral
  Selectable markers: GFP
Growth in bacteria
  Bacterial resistance: Ampicillin, 100 μg/mL
  Growth temperature: 37°C
  Growth strain: NEB Stable
  Copy number: Low Copy
Gene/Insert
  Gene/Insert name: Spi-1 Proto-Oncogene (alt name: SPI1)
  Species: H. sapiens (human)
  Insert size (bp): 792
  Entrez Gene: SPI1 (a.k.a. AGM10, OF, PU.1, SFPI1, SPI-1, SPI-A)
  Promoter: Tet on
  Cloning method: Gateway Cloning
  Sequencing primers: 5′ AGCTCGTTTAGTGAACCGTCAGATC; 3′ TCTGGGACGTCGTATGGGTA
Terms and licenses: Academic/Nonprofit Terms; Industry Terms: Not Available to Industry
How to cite: pINDUCER-21-SPI1 was a gift from George Daley (Addgene plasmid # 97039 ; http://n2t.net/addgene:97039 ; RRID:Addgene_97039)
