[The description below was written by a language model from this plasmid's Addgene catalogue record.]
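Description:
pINDUCER-21-SPI1 is a lentiviral mammalian expression plasmid built on the pINDUCER-21 backbone, a vector designed for doxycycline-regulated transgene expression from a single lentiviral construct. It carries the human SPI1 open reading frame (Spi-1 proto-oncogene, also known as PU.1), an insert of about 792 bp that was introduced by Gateway recombination. The total size is recorded as roughly 11.3 kb. This is smaller than the listed empty backbone (about 12.2 kb), which is consistent with the Gateway destination cassette being replaced by the shorter insert. In bacteria the plasmid is maintained at low copy under ampicillin selection, and a recombination-reduced strain is recommended, as is common for lentiviral vectors with repeated LTR sequences.

SPI1 is placed under a Tet-On promoter, so it should be transcribed only when a tetracycline-class inducer such as doxycycline is supplied together with the reverse transactivator. GFP is the recorded selectable marker, so transduced cells can be identified or sorted by fluorescence rather than selected with a drug. No feature table is provided, so the arrangement of the transactivator, the GFP cassette, the LTRs and any epitope tag on the insert cannot be confirmed from the record.

The stated purpose is expression of SPI1 in mammalian cells. The associated publication concerns deriving haematopoietic stem and progenitor cells from human pluripotent stem cells. This points to use of the construct for inducible delivery of this haematopoietic transcription factor in cell-fate conversion experiments, although its exact role there is not specified.
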