>Addgene plasmid #97039 | pINDUCER-21-SPI1 | addgene partial sequence | sequence record 192855 | Addgene Partial NGS Result
SGGGCCCGTGCGTCCCAGCGCACATGTTCGGCGAGGCGGGGCCTGCGAGCGCGGCCACCGAGAATCGGAC
GGGGGTAGTCTCAAGCTGGCCGGCCTGCTCTGGTGCCTGGCCTCGCGCCGCCGTGTATCGCCCCGCCCTG
GGCGGCAAGGCTGGCCCGGTCGGCACCAGTTGCGTGAGCGGAAAGATGGCCGCTTCCCGGCCCTGCTGCA
GGGAGCTCAAAATGGAGGACGCGGCGCTCGGGAGAGCGGGCGGGTGAGTCACCCACACAAAGGAAAAGGG
CCTTTCCGTCCTCAGCCGTCGCTTCATGTGACTCCACGGAGTACCGGGCGCCGTCCAGGCACCTCGATTA
GTTCTCGAGCTTTTGGAGTACGTCGTCTTTAGGTTGGGGGGAGGGGTTTTATGCGATGGAGTTTCCCCAC
ACTGAGTGGGTGGAGACTGAAGTTAGGCCAGCTTGGCACTTGATGTAATTCTCCTTGGAATTTGCCCTTT
TTGAGTTTGGATCTTGGTTCATTCTCAAGCCTCAGACAGTGGTTCAAAGTTTTTTTCTTCCATTTCAGGT
GTCGTGAAGCGGCCGCCATGCTAGTAAATTGTCCGCTAAATTCTGGCCGTTTTTGGCTTTTTTGTTAGAC
GGATCCATAACTTCGTATAATGTATGCTATACGAAGTTATGCCACCATGTCTAGACTGGACAAGAGCAAA
GTCATAAACGGAGCTCTGGAATTACTCAATGGTGTCGGTATCGAAGGCCTGACGACAAGGAAACTCGCTC
AAAAGCTGGGAGTTGAGCAGCCTACCCTGTACTGGCACGTGAAGAACAAGCGGGCCCTGCTCGATGCCCT
GCCAATCGAGATGCTGGACAGGCATCATACCCACTTCTGCCCCCTGGAAGGCGAGTCATGGCAAGACTTT
CTGCGGAACAACGCCAAGTCATACCGCTGTGCTCTCCTCTCACATCGCGACGGGGCTAAAGTGCATCTCG
GCACCCGCCCAACAGAGAAACAGTACGAAACCCTGGAAAATCAGCTCGCGTTCCTGTGTCAGCAAGGCTT
CTCCCTGGAGAACGCACTGTACGCTCTGTCCGCCGTGGGCCACTTTACACTGGGCTGCGTATTGGAGGAA
CAGGAGCATCAAGTAGCAAAAGAGGAAAGAGAGACACCTACCACCGATTCTATGCCCCCACTTCTGAGAC
AAGCAATTGAGCTGTTCGACCGGCAGGGAGCCGAACCTGCCTTCCTTTTCGGCCTGGAACTAATCATATG
TGGCCTGGAGAAACAGCTAAAGTGCGAAAGCGGCGGGCCGACCGACGCCCTTGACGATTTTGACTTAGAC
ATGCTCCCAGCCGATGCCCTTGACGACTTTGACCTTGATATGCTGCCTGCTGACGCTCTTGACGATTTTG
ACCTTGACATGCTCCCCGGGTAACTAAGTAAGGATCCGCGGCCGCACTAGAGGAATTCCGCCCCTCTCCC
CCCCCCCCCTCTCCCCTCCCCCCCCCCTAACGTTACTGGCCGAAGCCGCTTGGAATAAGGCCGGTGTGCG
TTTGTCTATATGTTATTTTCCACCATATTGCCGTCTTTTGGCAATGTGAGGGCCCGGAAACCTGGCCCTG
TCTTCTTGACGAGCATTCCTAGGGGTCTTTCCCCTCTCGCCAAAGGAATGCAAGGTCTGTTGAATGTCGT
GAAGGAAGCAGTTCCTCTGGAAGCTTCTTGAAGACAAACAACGTCTGTAGCGACCCTTTGCAGGCAGCGG
AACCCCCCACCTGGCGACAGGTGCCTCTGCGGCCAAAAGCCACGTGTATAAGATACACCTGCAAAGGCGG
CACAACCCCAGTGCCACGTTGTGAGTTGGATAGTTGTGGAAAGAGTCAAATGGCTCTCCTCAAGCGTATT
CAACAAGGGGCTGAAGGATGCCCAGAAGGTACCCCATTGTATGGGATCTGATCTGGGGCCTCGGTGCACA
TGCTTTACATGTGTTTAGTCGAGGTTAAAAAAACGTCTAGGCCCCCCGAACCACGGGGACGTGGTTTTCC
TTTGAAAAACACGATGATAAGCTTACCGGTCCACCATGGTGAGCAAGGGCGAGGAGCTGTTCACCGGGGT
GGTGCCCATCCTGGTCGAGCTGGACGGCGACGTAAACGGCCACAAGTTCAGCGTGTCCGGCGAGGGCGAG
GGCGATGCCACCTACGGCAAGCTGACCCTGAAGTTCATCTGCACCACCGGCAAGCTGCCCGTGCCCTGGC
CCACCCTCGTGACCACCCTGACCTACGGCGTGCAGTGCTTCAGCCGCTACCCCGACCACATGAAGCAGCA
CGACTTCTTCAAGTCCGCCATGCCCGAAGGCTACGTCCAGGAGCGCACCATCTTCTTCAAGGACGACGGC
AACTACAAGACCCGCGCCGAGGTGAAGTTCGAGGGCGACACCCTGGTGAACCGCATCGAGCTGAAGGGCA
TCGACTTCAAGGAGGACGGCAACATCCTGGGGCACAAGCTGGAGTACAACTACAACAGCCACAACGTCTA
TATCATGGCCGACAAGCAGAAGAACGGCATCAAGGTGAACTTCAAGATCCGCCACAACATCGAGGACGGC
AGCGTGCAGCTCGCCGACCACTACCAGCAGAACACCCCCATCGGCGACGGCCCCGTGCTGCTGCCCGACA
ACCACTACCTGAGCACCCAGTCCGCCCTGAGCAAAGACCCCAACGAGAAGCGCGATCACATGGTCCTGCT
GGAGTTCGTGACCGCCGCCGGGATCACTCTCGGCATGGACGAGCTGTACAAGTAAGCATGCCCGACGGCG
AGGATCTCGTCGTGACCCATGGCGATGCCTGCTTGCCGAATATCATGGTGGAAAATGGCCGCTTTTCTGG
ATTCATCGACTGTGGCCGGCTGGGTGTGGCGGACCGCTATCAGGACATAGCGTTGGCTACCCGTGATATT
GCTGAAGAGCTTGGCGGCGAATGGGCTGACCGCTTCCTCGTGCTTTACGGTATCGCCGCTCCCGATTCGC
AGCGCATCGCCTTCTATCGCCTTCTTGACGAGTTCTTCTGATGTACAAGTAAAGCGGCCGCGACTCTAGA
TCATAATCAGCCATACCACATTTGTAGAGGTTTTACTTGCTTTAAAAAACCTCCCACACCTCCCCCTGAA
CCTGAAACATAAAATGAATGCAATTGTTGTTGTTTAGTCCCTCCCAATTCGATATCAAGCTTATCGCGAT
AGATCCTAATCAACCTCTGGATTACAAAATTTGTGAAAGATTGACTGGTATTCTTAACTATGTTGCTCCT
TTTACGCTATGTGGATACGCTGCTTTAATGCCTTTGTATCATGCTATTGCTTCCCGTATGGCTTTCATTT
TCTCCTCCTTGTATAAATCCTGGTTGCTGTCTCTTTATGAGGAGTTGTGGCCCGTTGTCAGGCAACGTGG
CGTGGTGTGCACTGTGTTTGCTGACGCAACCCCCACTGGTTGGGGCATTGCCACCACCTGTCAGCTCCTT
TCCGGGACTTTCGCTTTCCCCCTCCCTATTGCCACGGCGGAACTCATCGCCGCCTGCCTTGCCCGCTGCT
GGACAGGGGCTCGGCTGTTGGGCACTGACAATTCCGTGGTGTTGTCGGGGAAATCATCGTCCTTTCCTTG
GCTGCTCGCCTGTGTTGCCACCTGGATTCTGCGCGGGACGTCCTTCTGCTACGTCCCTTCGGCCCTCAAT
CCAGCGGACCTTCCTTCCCGCGGCCTGCTGCCGGCTCTGCGGCCTCTTCCGCGTCTTCGCCTTCGCCCTC
AGACGAGTCGGATCTCCCTTTGGGCCGCCTCCCCGCCTGAGATCCTTTAAGACCAATGACTTACAAGGCA
GCTGTAGATCTTAGCCACTTTTTAAAAGAAAAGGGGGGACTGGAAGGGCTAATTCACTCCCAACGAAGAC
AAGATCTGCTTTTTGCTTGTACTGGGTCTCTCTGGTTAGACCAGATCTGAGCCTGGGAGCTCTCTGGCTA
ACTAGGGAACCCACTGCTTAAGCCTCAATAAAGCTTGCCTTGAGTGCTTCAAGTAGTGTGTGCCCGTCTG
TTGTGTGACTCTGGTAACTAGAGATCCCTCAGACCCTTTTAGTCAGTGTGGAAAATCTCTAGCAGTAGTA
GTTCATGTCATCTTATTATTCAGTATTTATAACTTGCAAAGAAATGAATATCAGAGAGTGAGAGGCCCGG
GTTAATTAAGGAAAGGGCTAGATCATTCTTGAAGACGAAAGGGCCTCGTGATACGCCTATTTTTATAGGT
TAATGTCATGATAATAATGGTTTCTTAGACGTCAGGTGGCACTTTTCGGGGAAATGTGCGCGGAACCCCT
ATTTGTTTATTTTTCTAAATACATTCAAATATGTATCCGCTCATGAGACAATAACCCTGATAAATGCTTC
AATAATATTGAAAAAGGAAGAGTATGAGTATTCAACATTTCCGTGTCGCCCTTATTCCCTTTTTTGCGGC
ATTTTGCCTTCCTGTTTTTGCTCACCCAGAAACGCTGGTGAAAGTAAAAGATGCTGAAGATCAGTTGGGT
GCACGAGTGGGTTACATCGAACTGGATCTCAACAGCGGTAAGATCCTTGAGAGTTTTCGCCCCGAAGAAC
GTTTTCCAATGATGAGCACTTTTAAAGTTCTGCTATGTGGCGCGGTATTATCCCGTGTTGACGCCGGGCA
AGAGCAACTCGGTCGCCGCATACACTATTCTCAGAATGACTTGGTTGAGTACTCACCAGTCACAGAAAAG
CATCTTACGGATGGCATGACAGTAAGAGAATTATGCAGTGCTGCCATAACCATGAGTGATAACACTGCGG
CCAACTTACTTCTGACAACGATCGGAGGACCGAAGGAGCTAACCGCTTTTTTGCACAACATGGGGGATCA
TGTAACTCGCCTTGATCGTTGGGAACCGGAGCTGAATGAAGCCATACCAAACGACGAGCGTGACACCACG
ATGCCTGTAGCAATGGCAACAACGTTGCGCAAACTATTAACTGGCGAACTACTTACTCTAGCTTCCCGGC
AACAATTAATAGACTGGATGGAGGCGGATAAAGTTGCAGGACCACTTCTGCGCTCGGCCCTTCCGGCTGG
CTGGTTTATTGCTGATAAATCTGGAGCCGGTGAGCGTGGGTCTCGCGGTATCATTGCAGCACTGGGGCCA
GATGGTAAGCCCTCCCGTATCGTAGTTATCTACACGACGGGGAGTCAGGCAACTATGGATGAACGAAATA
GACAGATCGCTGAGATAGGTGCCTCACTGATTAAGCATTGGTAACTGTCAGACCAAGTTTACTCATATAT
ACTTTAGATTGATTTAAAACTTCATTTTTAATTTAAAAGGATCTAGGTGAAGATCCTTTTTGATAATCTC
ATGACCAAAATCCCTTAACGTGAGTTTTCGTTCCACTGAGCGTCAGACCCCGTAGAAAAGATCAAAGGAT
CTTCTTGAGATCCTTTTTTTCTGCGCGTAATCTGCTGCTTGCAAACAAAAAAACCACCGCTACCAGCGGT
GGTTTGTTTGCCGGATCAAGAGCTACCAACTCTTTTTCCGAAGGTAACTGGCTTCAGCAGAGCGCAGATA
CCAAATACTGTTCTTCTAGTGTAGCCGTAGTTAGGCCACCACTTCAAGAACTCTGTAGCACCGCCTACAT
ACCTCGCTCTGCTAATCCTGTTACCAGTGGCTGCTGCCAGTGGCGATAAGTCGTGTCTTACCGGGTTGGA
CTCAAGACGATAGTTACCGGATAAGGCGCAGCGGTCGGGCTGAACGGGGGGTTCGTGCACACAGCCCAGC
TTGGAGCGAACGACCTACACCGAACTGAGATACCTACAGCGTGAGCTATGAGAAAGCGCCACGCTTCCCG
AAGGGAGAAAGGCGGACAGGTATCCGGTAAGCGGCAGGGTCGGAACAGGAGAGCGCACGAGGGAGCTTCC
AGGGGGAAACGCCTGGTATCTTTATAGTCCTGTCGGGTTTCGCCACCTCTGACTTGAGCGTCGATTTTTG
TGATGCTCGTCAGGGGGGCGGAGCCTATGGAAAAACGCCAGCAACGCGGCCTTTTTACGGTTCCTGGCCT
TTTGCTGGCCTTTTGCTCACATGTTCTTTCCTGCGTTATCCCCTGATTCTGTGGATAACCGTATTACCGC
CTTTGAGTGAGCTGATACCGCTCGCCGCAGCCGAACGACCGAGCGCAGCGAGTCAGTGAGCGAGGAAGCG
GAAGAGCGCCCAATACGCAAACCGCCTCTCCCCGCGCGTTGGCCGATTCATTAATGCAGCAAGCTCATGG
CTGACTAATTTTTTTTATTTATGCAGAGGCCGAGGCCGCCTCGGCCTCTGAGCTATTCCAGAAGTAGTGA
GGAGGCTTTTTTGGAGGCCTAGGCTTTTGCAAAAAGCTCCCCGTGGCACGACAGGTTTCCCGACTGGAAA
GCGGGCAGTGAGCGCAACGCAATTAATGTGAGTTAGCTCACTCATTAGGCACCCCAGGCTTTACACTTTA
TGCTTCCGGCTCGTATGTTGTGTGGAATTGTGAGCGGATAACAATTTCACACAGGAAACAGCTATGACAT
GATTACGAATTTCACAAATAAAGCATTTTTTTCACTGCATTCTAGTTGTGGTTTGTCCAAACTCATCAAT
GTATCTTATCATGTCTGGATCAACTGGATAACTCAAGCTAACCAAAATCATCCCAAACTTCCCACCCCAT
ACCCTATTACCACTGCCAATTACCTGTGGTTTCATTTACTCTAAACCTGTGATTCCTCTGAATTATTTTC
ATTTTAAAGAAATTGTATTTGTTAAATATGTACTACAAACTTAGTAGTTGGAAGGGCTAATTCACTCCCA
AAGAAGACAAGATATCCTTGATCTGTGGATCTACCACACACAAGGCTACTTCCCTGATTAGCAGAACTAC
ACACCAGGGCCAGGGGTCAGATATCCACTGACCTTTGGATGGTGCTACAAGCTAGTACCAGTTGAGCCAG
ATAAGGTAGAAGAGGCCAATAAAGGAGAGAACACCAGCTTGTTACACCCTGTGAGCCTGCATGGGATGGA
TGACCCGGAGAGAGAAGTGTTAGAGTGGAGGTTTGACAGCCGCCTAGCATTTCATCACGTGGCCCGAGAG
CTGCATCCGGAGTACTTCAAGAACTGCTGATATCGAGCTTGCTACAAGGGACTTTCCGCTGGGGACTTTC
CAGGGAGGCGTGGCCTGGGCGGGACTGGGGAGTGGCGAGCCCTCAGATCCTGCATATAAGCAGCTGCTTT
TTGCCTGTACTGGGTCTCTCTGGTTAGACCAGATCTGAGCCTGGGAGCTCTCTGGCTAACTAGGGAACCC
ACTGCTTAAGCCTCAATAAAGCTTGCCTTGAGTGCTTCAAGTAGTGTGTGCCCGTCTGTTGTGTGACTCT
GGTAACTAGAGATCCCTCAGACCCTTTTAGTCAGTGTGGAAAATCTCTAGCAGTGGCGCCCGAACAGGGA
CTTGAAAGCGAAAGGGAAACCAGAGGAGCTCTCTCGACGCAGGACTCGGCTTGCTGAAGCGCGCACGGCA
AGAGGCGAGGGGCGGCGACTGGTGAGTACGCCAAAAATTTTGACTAGCGGAGGCTAGAAGGAGAGAGATG
GGTGCGAGAGCGTCAGTATTAAGCGGGGGAGAATTAGATCGCGATGGGAAAAAATTCGGTTAAGGCCAGG
GGGAAAGAAAAAATATAAATTAAAACATATAGTATGGGCAAGCAGGGAGCTAGAACGATTCGCAGTTAAT
CCTGGCCTGTTAGAAACATCAGAAGGCTGTAGACAAATACTGGGACAGCTACAACCATCCCTTCAGACAG
GATCAGAAGAACTTAGATCATTATATAATACAGTAGCAACCCTCTATTGTGTGCATCAAAGGATAGAGAT
AAAAGACACCAAGGAAGCTTTAGACAAGATAGAGGAAGAGCAAAACAAAAGTAAGACCACCGCACAGCAA
GCGGCCGGCCGCTGATCTTCAGACCTGGAGGAGGAGATATGAGGGACAATTGGAGAAGTGAATTATATAA
ATATAAAGTAGTAAAAATTGAACCATTAGGAGTAGCACCCACCAAGGCAAAGAGAAGAGTGGTGCAGAGA
GAAAAAAGAGCAGTGGGAATAGGAGCTTTGTTCCTTGGGTTCTTGGGAGCAGCAGGAAGCACTATGGGCG
CAGCGTCAATGACGCTGACGGTACAGGCCAGACAATTATTGTCTGGTATAGTGCAGCAGCAGAACAATTT
GCTGAGGGCTATTGAGGCGCAACAGCATCTGTTGCAACTCACAGTCTGGGGCATCAAGCAGCTCCAGGCA
AGAATCCTGGCTGTGGAAAGATACCTAAAGGATCAACAGCTCCTGGGGATTTGGGGTTGCTCTGGAAAAC
TCATTTGCACCACTGCTGTGCCTTGGAATGCTAGTTGGAGTAATAAATCTCTGGAACAGATTTGGAATCA
CACGACCTGGATGGAGTGGGACAGAGAAATTAACAATTACACAAGCTTAATACACTCCTTAATTGAAGAA
TCGCAAAACCAGCAAGAAAAGAATGAACAAGAATTATTGGAATTAGATAAATGGGCAAGTTTGTGGAATT
GGTTTAACATAACAAATTGGCTGTGGTATATAAAATTATTCATAATGATAGTAGGAGGCTTGGTAGGTTT
AAGAATAGTTTTTGCTGTACTTTCTATAGTGAATAGAGTTAGGCAGGGATATTCACCATTATCGTTTCAG
ACCCACCTCCCAACCCCGAGGGGACCCGACAGGCCCGAAGGAATAGAAGAAGAAGGTGGAGAGAGAGACA
GAGACAGATCCATTCGATTAGTGAACGGATCTCGACGGTATCGCCGAATTCACAAATGGCAGTATTCATC
CACAATTTTAAAAGAAAAGGGGGGATTGGGGGGTACAGTGCAGGGGAAAGAATAGTAGACATAATAGCAA
CAGACATACAAACTAAAGAATTACAAAAACAAATTACAAAAATTCAAAATTTTCGGGTTTATTACAGGGA
CAGCAGAGATCCAGTTTGGACTAGGATCCTTTACCACTCCCTATCAGTGATAGAGAAAAGTGAAAGTCGA
GTTTACCACTCCCTATCAGTGATAGAGAAAAGTGAAAGTCGAGTTTACCACTCCCTATCAGTGATAGAGA
AAAGTGAAAGTCGAGTTTACCACTCCCTATCAGTGATAGAGAAAAGTGAAAGTCGAGTTTACCACTCCCT
ATCAGTGATAGAGAAAAGTGAAAGTCGAGTTTACCACTCCCTATCAGTGATAGAGAAAAGTGAAAGTCGA
GTTTACCACTCCCTATCAGTGATAGAGAAAAGTGAAAGTCGAGCTCGGTACCCGGGTCGAGGTAGGCGTG
TACGGTGGGAGGCCTATATAAGCAGAGCTCGTTTAGTGAACCGTCAGATCGCCTGGAGACGCCATCCACG
CTGTTTTGACCTCCATAGAAGACACCGGGACCGATCCAGCCTCCGCGGCCCCGAACTAGTCCAGTGTGGT
GGAATTCTGCAGATATCAACAAGTTTGTACAAAAAAGCAGAAGGGCCGTCAAGGCCCACCATGGAAGGGT
TTCCCCTCGTCCCCCCTCCATCAGAAGACCTGGTGCCCTATGACACGGATCTATACCAACGCCAAACGCA
CGAGTATTACCCCTATCTCAGCAGTGATGGGGAGAGCCATAGCGACCATTACTGGGACTTCCACCCCCAC
CACGTGCACAGCGAGTTCGAGAGCTTCGCCGAGAACAACTTCACGGAGCTCCAGAGCGTGCAGCCCCCGC
AGCTGCAGCAGCTCTACCGCCACATGGAGCTGGAGCAGATGCACGTCCTCGATACCCCCATGGTGCCACC
CCATCCCAGTCTTGGCCACCAGGTCTCCTACCTGCCCCGGATGTGCCTCCAGTACCCATCCCTGTCCCCA
GCCCAGCCCAGCTCAGATGAGGAGGAGGGCGAGCGGCAGAGCCCCCCACTGGAGGTGTCTGACGGCGAGG
CGGATGGCCTGGAGCCCGGGCCTGGGCTCCTGCCTGGGGAGACA
[318 nt withheld, positions 10055-10372]
GGCCTCATGGGCCCAGCTTTCTTGTACAAAGTGGTTGATATCCAGCACAGTGGCGGCCGCTCGAGTCTAG
AGGGCCCGCGGTTCGAATACCCATACGACGTCCCAGACTACGCTTAGTAATGATTAATTAAACTAGAAAT
TCTACCGGGTAGGGGAGGCGCTTTTCCCAAGGCAGTCTGGAGTAACCCACCCAAGATCTGGCCTCCGCGC
CGGGTTTTGGCGCCTCCCGCGGGCGCCCCCCTCCTCACGGCGAGCCGCGTAAGATCTGGCCTCCGCGCCG
GGTTTTGGCGCCTCCCGCGGGCGCCCCCCTCCTCACGGCGAGCCTAGTCGTGAGGCTCCGGTGCCCGTCA
GTGGGCAGAGCGCACATCGCCCACAGTCCCCGAGAAGTTGGGGGGAGGGGTCGGCAATTGAACCGGTGCC
TAGAGAAGGTGGCGCGGGGTAAACTGGGAAAGTGATGTCGTGTACTGGCTCCGCCTTTTTCCCGAGGGTG
GGGGAGAACCGTATATAAGTGCAGTAGTCGCCGTGAACGTTCTTTTTCGCAACGGGTTTGCCGCCAGAAC
ACAGGTAAGTGCCGTGTGTGGTTCCCGCGGGCCTGGCCTCTTTACGGGTTATGGCCCTTGCGTGCCTTGA
ATTACTTCCACCTGGCTGCAGTACGTGATTCTTGATCCCGAGCTTCGGGTTGGAAGTGGGTGGGAGAGTT
CGAGGCCTTGCGCTTAAGGAGCCCCTTCGCCTCGTGCTTGAGTTGAGGCCTGGCCTGGGCGCTGGGGCCG
CCGCGTGCGAATCTGGTGGCACCTTCGCGCCTGTCTCGCTGCTTTCGATAAGTCTCTAGCCATTTAAAAT
TTTTGATGACCTGCTGCGACGCTTTTTTTCTGGCAAGATAGTCTTGTAAATGCGGGCCAAGATCTGCACA
CTGGTATTTCGGTTTTTGGGGCCGCGGGCGGCGACGGGGCCCGTGCGTCCCAGCGCACATGTTCGGCGAG
GCGGGGCCTGCGAGCGCGGCCACCGAGAATCGGACGGGGGTAGTCTCAAGCTGGCCGGCCTGCTCTGGTG
CCTGGCCTCGCGCCGCCGTGTATCGCCCCGCCCTGGGCGG
